Addgene plasmid #227823: pBOBI C-GFP PDZD8
Purpose: To amplify the virus that expresses C-GFP PDZD8
Depositing lab: Sheng-cai Lin. Depositing organization: Xiamen University. Publication: AMPK targets PDZD8 to trigger carbon source shift from glucose to glutamine. Li M, Wang Y, Wei X, Cai WF, Wu J, Zhu M, Wang Y, Liu YH, Xiong J, Qu Q, Chen Y, Tian X, Yao L, Xie R, Li X, Chen S, Huang X, Zhang C, Xie C, Wu Y, Xu Z, Zhang B, Jiang B, Wang ZC, Li Q, Li G, Lin SY, Yu L, Piao HL, Deng X, Han J, Zhang CS, Lin SC. Cell Res. 2024 Jun 19. doi: 10.1038/s41422-024-00985-6. PubMed 38898113.
Backbone
  Vector backbone: pBOBI
  Vector type: Mammalian Expression, Lentiviral
Growth in bacteria
  Bacterial resistance: Ampicillin, 100 μg/mL
  Growth temperature: 37°C
  Growth strain: NEB Stable
  Copy number: High Copy
Gene/Insert
  Gene/Insert name: PDZD8
  Species: H. sapiens (human)
  Entrez Gene: PDZD8 (a.k.a. IDDADF, PDZK8)
  Tag / fusion protein: GFP (C terminal on insert)
  Cloning method: Ligation Independent Cloning
  Sequencing primers: 5′ Unknown
Terms and licenses: Academic/Nonprofit Terms; Industry Terms: Not Available to Industry
How to cite: pBOBI C-GFP PDZD8 was a gift from Sheng-cai Lin (Addgene plasmid # 227823 ; http://n2t.net/addgene:227823 ; RRID:Addgene_227823)
