[The description below was written by a language model from this plasmid's Addgene catalogue record and pLannotate feature annotations shown in this document.]
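Description:
pBOBI C-GFP PDZD8 is a lentiviral transfer plasmid of about 12.9 kb, built on the pBOBI backbone, for producing HIV-1-based virus that expresses human PDZD8 fused at its C terminus to EGFP in mammalian cells. In bacteria it is maintained by a high-copy ColE1/pUC-type origin and selected with ampicillin through the bla gene. An f1 origin is also present. Outside the viral region, the backbone carries an SV40 promoter/EM7 promoter–BleoR cassette with an SV40 polyadenylation signal, which could in principle confer Zeocin/bleomycin resistance. The catalogue entry lists only ampicillin as the selection.

The viral genome is transcribed from a CMV enhancer/promoter placed upstream of a truncated 5' LTR, a chimeric arrangement that generally makes genomic RNA production independent of Tat. Downstream lie the Ψ packaging signal with a partial gag sequence, the Rev response element for nuclear export of unspliced RNA, and the cPPT/CTS, which aids nuclear import of the reverse-transcribed genome. An internal CMV enhancer/promoter then drives the PDZD8 open reading frame, which runs directly into EGFP as a single fusion. This is followed by an annotated chimeric intron, a WPRE that enhances transcript stability and expression, the 3' LTR region and a bGH polyadenylation signal.

PDZD8 is annotated as a tethering protein linking endoplasmic reticulum and mitochondrial membranes and supporting calcium transfer between them. The stated purpose is to generate virus expressing GFP-tagged PDZD8, which allows stable transduction and fluorescent visualisation of the protein. The associated work concerns AMPK regulation of PDZD8 in the shift from glucose to glutamine use.
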