Features (pLannotate 1.2.2; 34 found; start..end, strand, type, name):
     28..80      -  misc_feature   bom (fragment): basis of mobility region from pBR322
    235..614     +  enhancer       CMV enhancer: human cytomegalovirus immediate early enhancer
    615..814     +  promoter       CMV promoter: human cytomegalovirus (CMV) immediate early promoter
    832..1012    +  LTR            5' LTR (truncated): truncated 5' long terminal repeat (LTR) from HIV-1
   1059..1184    +  misc_feature   HIV-1 Ψ: packaging signal of human immunodeficiency virus type 1
   1168..1531    +  CDS            HIV-1 gag (fragment): gag protein from human immunodeficiency virus 1; gag
   1677..1910    +  misc_feature   RRE: The Rev response element (RRE) of HIV-1 allows for Rev-dependent mRNA export from the nucleus to the cytoplasm.
   2287..2387    +  CDS            Rev (fragment): human immunodeficiency virus 1 (HIV-1) Rev protein; rev; enhances nuclear export of unspliced and incompletely spliced viral mRNAs
   2391..2507    +  misc_feature   cPPT/CTS: central polypurine tract and central termination sequence of HIV-1
   2530..2833    +  enhancer       CMV enhancer: human cytomegalovirus immediate early enhancer
   2834..3037    +  promoter       CMV promoter: human cytomegalovirus (CMV) immediate early promoter
   3145..6606    +  CDS            PDZD8: PDZD8_HUMAN - Also known as PDZK8. Experimental evidence at protein level: Swiss-Prot protein existence level 1. Molecular tethering protein that connects endoplasmic reticulum and mitochondria membranes (PubMed:29097544). PDZD8-dependent endoplasmic reticulum-mitochondria membrane tethering is essential for endoplasmic reticulum-mitochondria Ca(2+) transfer (PubMed:29097544). In neurons, involved in the regulation of dendritic Ca(2+) dynamics by regulating mitochondrial Ca(2+) uptake in neurons (PubMed:29097544). Plays an indirect role in the regulation of cell morphology and cytoskeletal org
   6607..7323    +  CDS            EGFP: EGFP is a basic (constitutively fluorescent) green fluorescent protein published in 1996, derived from Aequorea victoria. It is reported to be a rapidly-maturing weak dimer with moderate acid sensitivity.
   7410..7639    +  intron         chimeric intron: chimera between introns from adenovirus and immunoglobulin heavy chain genes
   7703..7813    +  CDS            nef (fragment): NEF_HV1Z2 - Experimental evidence at protein level: Swiss-Prot protein existence level 1. Extracellular Nef protein targets CD4(+) T-lymphocytes for apoptosis by interacting with CXCR4 surface receptors. From Human immunodeficiency virus type 1 group M subtype D (isolate Z2/CDC-Z34) (HIV-1).
   7816..8404    +  misc_feature   WPRE: woodchuck hepatitis virus posttranscriptional regulatory element
   8421..8489    +  CDS            nef (fragment): NEF_HV1Z2 - Experimental evidence at protein level: Swiss-Prot protein existence level 1. Extracellular Nef protein targets CD4(+) T-lymphocytes for apoptosis by interacting with CXCR4 surface receptors. From Human immunodeficiency virus type 1 group M subtype D (isolate Z2/CDC-Z34) (HIV-1).
   8491..8803    +  LTR            5' LTR (fragment): 5' long terminal repeat (LTR) from HIV-1
   8811..8991    +  LTR            5' LTR (truncated): truncated 5' long terminal repeat (LTR) from HIV-1
   9023..9247    +  polyA_signal   bGH poly(A) signal: bovine growth hormone polyadenylation signal
   9251..9272    +  promoter       SV40 promoter (fragment): SV40 enhancer and early promoter
   9293..9721    +  rep_origin     f1 ori (sequence partly withheld): f1 bacteriophage origin of replication; arrow indicates direction of (+) strand synthesis
   9774..9984    +  promoter       SV40 promoter: SV40 early promoter
  10040..10087   +  promoter       EM7 promoter: synthetic bacterial promoter&nbsp
  10106..10480   +  CDS            BleoR: antibiotic-binding protein; Sh ble from Streptoalloteichus hindustanus; confers resistance to bleomycin, phleomycin, and Zeocin™
  10490..10615   +  CDS            ble (fragment): BLE_KLEPN - Experimental evidence at protein level: Swiss-Prot protein existence level 1. Binding protein with a strong affinity to the bleomycin family of antibiotics. Binds to CL990; an antimitotic-antibiotic compound. From Klebsiella pneumoniae.
  10610..10731   +  polyA_signal   SV40 poly(A) signal: SV40 polyadenylation signal
  10802..10824   -  protein_bind   lac operator (fragment): The lac repressor binds to the lac operator to inhibit transcription in E. coli. This inhibition can be relieved by adding lactose or isopropyl-β-D-thiogalactopyranoside (IPTG). lac repressor encoded by lacI
  10828..10858   -  promoter       lac promoter: promoter for the E. coli lac operon
  10873..10894   -  protein_bind   CAP binding site: CAP binding activates transcription in the presence of cAMP. E. coli catabolite activator protein
  10907..10999   -  CDS            lacI (fragment): lac repressor; lacI; The lac repressor binds to the lac operator to inhibit transcription in E. coli. This inhibition can be relieved by adding lactose or isopropyl-β-D-thiogalactopyranoside (IPTG).
  11182..11770   -  rep_origin     ori: high-copy-number ColE1/pMB1/pBR322/pUC origin of replication
  11941..12801   -  CDS            AmpR: β-lactamase; bla; confers resistance to ampicillin, carbenicillin, and related antibiotics
  12802..12906   -  promoter       AmpR promoter: bla
>Addgene plasmid #227823 | pBOBI C-GFP PDZD8 | addgene full sequence | sequence record 477303 | Addgene NGS Result
GACGGATCGGGAGATCTCCCGATCCCCTATGGTGCACTCTCAGTACAATCTGCTCTGATGCCGCATAGTT
AAGCCAGTATCTGCTCCCTGCTTGTGTGTTGGAGGTCGCTGAGTAGTGCGCGAGCAAAATTTAAGCTACA
ACAAGGCAAGGCTTGACCGACAATTGCATGAAGAATCTGCTTAGGGTTAGGCGTTTTGCGCTGCTTCGCG
ATGTACGGGCCAGATATACGCGTTGACATTGATTATTGACTAGTTATTAATAGTAATCAATTACGGGGTC
ATTAGTTCATAGCCCATATATGGAGTTCCGCGTTACATAACTTACGGTAAATGGCCCGCCTGGCTGACCG
CCCAACGACCCCCGCCCATTGACGTCAATAATGACGTATGTTCCCATAGTAACGCCAATAGGGACTTTCC
ATTGACGTCAATGGGTGGAGTATTTACGGTAAACTGCCCACTTGGCAGTACATCAAGTGTATCATATGCC
AAGTACGCCCCCTATTGACGTCAATGACGGTAAATGGCCCGCCTGGCATTATGCCCAGTACATGACCTTA
TGGGACTTTCCTACTTGGCAGTACATCTACGTATTAGTCATCGCTATTACCATGGTGATGCGGTTTTGGC
AGTACATCAATGGGCGTGGATAGCGGTTTGACTCACGGGGATTTCCAAGTCTCCACCCCATTGACGTCAA
TGGGAGTTTGTTTTGGCACCAAAATCAACGGGACTTTCCAAAATGTCGTAACAACTCCGCCCCATTGACG
CAAATGGGCGGTAGGCGTGTACGGTGGGAGGTCTATATAAGCAGCGCGTTTTGCCTGTACTGGGTCTCTC
TGGTTAGACCAGATCTGAGCCTGGGAGCTCTCTGGCTAACTAGGGAACCCACTGCTTAAGCCTCAATAAA
GCTTGCCTTGAGTGCTTCAAGTAGTGTGTGCCCGTCTGTTGTGTGACTCTGGTAACTAGAGATCCCTCAG
ACCCTTTTAGTCAGTGTGGAAAATCTCTAGCAGTGGCGCCCGAACAGGGACTTGAAAGCGAAAGGGAAAC
CAGAGGAGCTCTCTCGACGCAGGACTCGGCTTGCTGAAGCGCGCACGGCAAGAGGCGAGGGGCGGCGACT
GGTGAGTACGCCAAAAATTTTGACTAGCGGAGGCTAGAAGGAGAGAGATGGGTGCGAGAGCGTCAGTATT
AAGCGGGGGAGAATTAGATCGCGATGGGAAAAAATTCGGTTAAGGCCAGGGGGAAAGAAAAAATATAAAT
TAAAACATATAGTATGGGCAAGCAGGGAGCTAGAACGATTCGCAGTTAATCCTGGCCTGTTAGAAACATC
AGAAGGCTGTAGACAAATACTGGGACAGCTACAACCATCCCTTCAGACAGGATCAGAAGAACTTAGATCA
TTATATAATACAGTAGCAACCCTCTATTGTGTGCATCAAAGGATAGAGATAAAAGACACCAAGGAAGCTT
TAGACAAGATAGAGGAAGAGCAAAACAAAAGTAAGACCACCGCACAGCAAGCGGCCGCTGATCTTCAGAC
CTGGAGGAGGAGATATGAGGGACAATTGGAGAAGTGAATTATATAAATATAAAGTAGTAAAAATTGAACC
ATTAGGAGTAGCACCCACCAAGGCAAAGAGAAGAGTGGTGCAGAGAGAAAAAAGAGCAGTGGGAATAGGA
GCTTTGTTCCTTGGGTTCTTGGGAGCAGCAGGAAGCACTATGGGCGCAGCGTCAATGACGCTGACGGTAC
AGGCCAGACAATTATTGTCTGGTATAGTGCAGCAGCAGAACAATTTGCTGAGGGCTATTGAGGCGCAACA
GCATCTGTTGCAACTCACAGTCTGGGGCATCAAGCAGCTCCAGGCAAGAATCCTGGCTGTGGAAAGATAC
CTAAAGGATCAACAGCTCCTGGGGATTTGGGGTTGCTCTGGAAAACTCATTTGCACCACTGCTGTGCCTT
GGAATGCTAGTTGGAGTAATAAATCTCTGGAACAGATTTGGAATCACACGACCTGGATGGAGTGGGACAG
AGAAATTAACAATTACACAAGCTTAATACACTCCTTAATTGAAGAATCGCAAAACCAGCAAGAAAAGAAT
GAACAAGAATTATTGGAATTAGATAAATGGGCAAGTTTGTGGAATTGGTTTAACATAACAAATTGGCTGT
GGTATATAAAATTATTCATAATGATAGTAGGAGGCTTGGTAGGTTTAAGAATAGTTTTTGCTGTACTTTC
TATAGTGAATAGAGTTAGGCAGGGATATTCACCATTATCGTTTCAGACCCACCTCCCAACCCCGAGGGGA
CCCGACAGGCCCGAAGGAATAGAAGAAGAAGGTGGAGAGAGAGACAGAGACAGATCCATTCGATTAGTGA
ACGGATCAACTTTTAAAAGAAAAGGGGGGATTGGGGGGTACAGTGCAGGGGAAAGAATAGTAGACATAAT
AGCAACAGACATACAAACTAAAGAATTACAAAAACAAATTACAAAATTCAAAATTTTATCGATAAGCTTG
GGAGTTCCGCGTTACATAACTTACGGTAAATGGCCCGCCTGGCTGACCGCCCAACGACCCCCGCCCATTG
ACGTCAATAATGACGTATGTTCCCATAGTAACGCCAATAGGGACTTTCCATTGACGTCAATGGGTGGAGT
ATTTACGGTAAACTGCCCACTTGGCAGTACATCAAGTGTATCATATGCCAAGTACGCCCCCTATTGACGT
CAATGACGGTAAATGGCCCGCCTGGCATTATGCCCAGTACATGACCTTATGGGACTTTCCTACTTGGCAG
TACATCTACGTATTAGTCATCGCTATTACCATGGTGATGCGGTTTTGGCAGTACATCAATGGGCGTGGAT
AGCGGTTTGACTCACGGGGATTTCCAAGTCTCCACCCCATTGACGTCAATGGGAGTTTGTTTTGGCACCA
AAATCAACGGGACTTTCCAAAATGTCGTAACAACTCCGCCCCATTGACGCAAATGGGCGGTAGGCGTGTA
CGGTGGGAGGTCTATATAAGCAGAGCTCGTTTAGTGAACCGTCAGATCGCCTGGAGACGCCATCCACGCT
GTTTTGACCTCCATAGAAGACACCGACTGAGCTCCTTAAGGTTAACTCTAGAGAATTCGGATCCATGGGG
CTGCTGCTCATGATCCTGGCGTCGGCCGTGCTGGGTTCCTTCCTCACGCTCCTCGCCCAGTTCTTCCTGC
TGTACCGCAGACAGCCCGAGCCGCCGGCGGACGAGGCCGCCCGCGCGGGCGAGGGCTTCCGCTACATCAA
GCCAGTGCCGGGCCTGCTCCTAAGGGAGTACCTTTATGGCGGCGGCCGGGATGAGGAGCCCTCCGGAGCG
GCCCCTGAGGGCGGCGCGACCCCCACCGCGGCCCCCGAGACCCCCGCCCCGCCGACGCGGGAGACTTGCT
ACTTCCTCAACGCCACCATCCTATTCCTGTTCCGGGAGTTGCGGGACACCGCGCTGACCCGCCGCTGGGT
CACCAAGAAGATCAAGGTGGAGTTCGAGGAGCTGCTGCAGACCAAGACGGCCGGGCGCCTGCTGGAGGGG
CTGAGCCTGCGGGACGTGTTCCTGGGCGAGACGGTGCCCTTCATCAAGACCATCCGGCTCGTGCGGCCAG
TCGTGCCCTCGGCCACCGGGGAGCCCGATGGCCCTGAAGGGGAGGCGCTGCCCGCCGCCTGCCCCGAGGA
GCTGGCCTTCGAGGCGGAGGTGGAGTACAACGGGGGCTTCCACCTGGCCATCGACGTGGACCTGGTCTTC
GGCAAGTCCGCCTACTTGTTTGTCAAGCTGTCCCGCGTGGTGGGAAGGCTGCGCTTGGTCTTTACGCGCG
TGCCCTTCACCCACTGGTTCTTCTCCTTCGTGGAAGACCCGCTGATCGACTTCGAGGTGCGCTCCCAGTT
TGAAGGGCGGCCCATGCCCCAGCTCACCTCCATCATCGTCAACCAGCTCAAGAAGATCATCAAGCGCAAG
CACACCCTACCGAATTACAAGATCAGGTTTAAGCCGTTTTTTCCATACCAGACCTTGCAAGGATTTGAAG
AAGATGAAGAGCATATCCATATACAACAATGGGCACTTACTGAAGGCCGTCTTAAAGTTACGTTGTTAGA
ATGTAGCAGGTTACTCATTTTTGGATCCTATGACAGAGAGGCAAATGTTCATTGTACACTTGAGTTAAGC
AGTAGTGTTTGGGAAGAAAAACAGAGGAGTTCTATTAAGACGGTTGAATTAATAAAAGGAAATTTACAAA
GTGTTGGACTTACACTTCGTCTTGTCCAGTCAACTGATGGGTATGCTGGGCACGTCATCATTGAAACTGT
GGCTCCAAACTCGCCTGCTGCAATTGCAGATCTTCAGCGGGGAGATCGACTTATCGCCATTGGAGGTGTG
AAAATCACATCAACACTGCAAGTGTTGAAGCTTATCAAGCAGGCTGGTGACCGAGTCCTGGTGTACTATG
AAAGGCCTGTTGGCCAGAGTAATCAAGGTGCAGTGCTGCAAGATAACTTTGGCCAGTTGGAAGAAAACTT
TTTGTCAAGCTCATGCCAATCGGGTTATGAAGAGGAAGCTGCCGGGTTGACAGTAGATACTGAAAGTAGA
GAGCTGGATTCTGAATTTGAAGACTTGGCAAGTGATGTCAGAGCACAAAATGAGTTCAAAGATGAGGCAC
AATCATTAAGTCATAGTCCCAAACGTGTTCCAACAACACTTTCTATTAAACCCCTTGGAGCTATATCACC
AGTTTTAAACCGTAAATTAGCTGTAGGAAGTCACCCACTACCACCGAAAATTCAGTCCAAAGATGGAAAT
AAACCTCCACCCCTAAAAACTTCTGAGATAACAGACCCAGCACAAGTGTCAAAACCAACCCAAGGATCTG
CTTTCAAACCACCTGTGCCACCACGACCACAAGCGAAAGTTCCTTTGCCTTCCGCCGATGCTCCAAATCA
GGCAGAACCAGATGTTCTCGTTGAAAAGCCAGAGAAGGTGGTGCCACCTCCTCTTGTAGATAAATCTGCT
GAAAAGCAAGCAAAAAATGTGGATGCCATAGACGATGCAGCTGCACCTAAGCAATTTTTAGCAAAGCAAG
AAGTGGCCAAAGATGTCACTTCAGAAACTTCCTGCCCTACTAAGGACAGTTCGGACGACCGTCAAACATG
GGAATCATCAGAAATTCTTTATCGTAATAAGCTAGGAAAATGGACAAGAACCAGAGCATCCTGTTTGTTT
GACATAGAAGCCTGTCACAGGTACTTAAACATTGCATTGTGGTGCAGGGATCCTTTCAAGTTGGGAGGTC
TCATCTGTTTGGGGCATGTTAGTTTAAAACTTGAAGATGTGGCTTTAGGATGCCTAGCTACATCAAACAC
GGAATACCTTTCCAAATTGAGACTGGAAGCCCCCTCACCTAAGGCTATAGTCACTAGAACCGCACTACGC
AATCTGAGTATGCAAAAGGGATTCAATGACAAATTTTGCTATGGTGACATTACTATTCACTTCAAATATT
TGAAAGAAGGAGAATCAGACCACCATGTAGTTACTAACGTAGAAAAAGAAAAAGAACCCCATTTGGTTGA
AGAAGTTTCTGTTCTCCCTAAAGAGGAGCAATTTGTTGGACAGATGGGTTTAACAGAAAACAAACACAGT
TTTCAGGATACTCAGTTCCAGAACCCAACATGGTGTGACTACTGTAAGAAAAAAGTTTGGACTAAAGCAG
CTTCCCAGTGTATGTTTTGTGCTTATGTTTGCCATAAAAAATGTCAAGAAAAGTGTCTAGCTGAGACTTC
TGTTTGTGGAGCAACTGATAGGCGAATAGACAGGACACTGAAAAACCTTAGGCTGGAAGGACAGGAAACC
CTCTTAGGCCTGCCTCCTCGTGTTGATGCTGAAGCTAGCAAGTCAGTCAATAAAACAACAGGTTTGACAA
GGCATATTATCAATACTAGTTCTCGTTTATTAAATTTGCGTCAAGTCTCTAAAACTCGCCTTTCTGAACC
AGGAACCGATCTCGTAGAACCTTCACCAAAACACACACCCAACACGTCAGACAACGAAGGCAGTGACACG
GAGGTCTGTGGTCCAAACAGTCCTTCTAAACGGGGAAACAGCACAGGAATAAAGTTAGTGAGAAAAGAGG
GTGGTCTGGATGACAGTGTTTTCATTGCAGTTAAAGAAATTGGTCGTGATCTGTACAGGGGCTTGCCTAC
AGAGGAAAGGATCCAGAAACTAGAGTTCATGTTGGATAAGCTACAGAATGAAATTGATCAGGAGTTGGAA
CACAATAATTCCCTTGTTAGAGAAGAAAAAGAGACAACTGATACAAGGAAAAAATCACTTCTTTCTGCTG
CCTTAGCTAAATCAGGTGAAAGGCTACAAGCTCTAACACTTCTTATGATTCACTACAGAGCAGGCATTGA
AGATATAGAAACTTTAGAAAGTCTGTCTTTAGACCAGCACTCCAAAAAAATAAGCAAGTACACAGATGAT
ACAGAAGAAGACCTTGATAATGAAATAAGCCAACTAATAGACTCTCAGCCATTCAGCAGCATATCAGATG
ACTTATTTGGCCCATCCGAGTCTGTGATGGTGAGCAAGGGCGAGGAGCTGTTCACCGGGGTGGTGCCCAT
CCTGGTCGAGCTGGACGGCGACGTAAACGGCCACAAGTTCAGCGTGTCCGGCGAGGGCGAGGGCGATGCC
ACCTACGGCAAGCTGACCCTGAAGTTCATCTGCACCACCGGCAAGCTGCCCGTGCCCTGGCCCACCCTCG
TGACCACCCTGACCTACGGCGTGCAGTGCTTCAGCCGCTACCCCGACCACATGAAGCAGCACGACTTCTT
CAAGTCCGCCATGCCCGAAGGCTACGTCCAGGAGCGCACCATCTTCTTCAAGGACGACGGCAACTACAAG
ACCCGCGCCGAGGTGAAGTTCGAGGGCGACACCCTGGTGAACCGCATCGAGCTGAAGGGCATCGACTTCA
AGGAGGACGGCAACATCCTGGGGCACAAGCTGGAGTACAACTACAACAGCCACAACGTCTATATCATGGC
CGACAAGCAGAAGAACGGCATCAAGGTGAACTTCAAGATCCGCCACAACATCGAGGACGGCAGCGTGCAG
CTCGCCGACCACTACCAGCAGAACACCCCCATCGGCGACGGCCCCGTGCTGCTGCCCGACAACCACTACC
TGAGCACCCAGTCCGCCCTGAGCAAAGACCCCAACGAGAAGCGCGATCACATGGTCCTGCTGGAGTTCGT
GACCGCCGCCGGGATCACTCTCGGCATGGACGAGCTGTACAAGCTCGAGCCATGGAAGCTTGATATCTAA
CTGACTGAACCGGTGGTACCGAGGAATTAATTCGCTGTCTGCGAGGGCCAGCTGTTGGGGTGAGTACTCC
CTCTCAAAAGCGGGCATGACTTCTGCGCTAAGATTGTCAGTTTCCAAAAACGAGGAGGATTTGATATTCA
CCTGGCCCGCGGTGATGCCTTTGAGGGTGGCCGCGTCCATCTGGTCAGAAAAGACAATCTTTTTGTTGTC
AAGCTTGAGGTGTGGCAGGCTTGAGATCTGGCCATACACTTGAGTGACAATGACATCCACTTTGCCTTTC
TCTCCACAGGTGTCCACTCCCAGGTCCAACTGCAGGTCGAGCATGCATCTAGGGCGGCCAATTCCGCCGA
TCCTGGAAAAACATGGAGCAATCACAAGTAGCAATACAGCAGCTACCAATGCTGATTGTGCCTGGCTAGA
AGCACAAGAGGAGGAGGAGGTGGGTTTTCCAGTCACACCTCAGACAATCAACCTCTGGATTACAAAATTT
GTGAAAGATTGACTGGTATTCTTAACTATGTTGCTCCTTTTACGCTATGTGGATACGCTGCTTTAATGCC
TTTGTATCATGCTATTGCTTCCCGTATGGCTTTCATTTTCTCCTCCTTGTATAAATCCTGGTTGCTGTCT
CTTTATGAGGAGTTGTGGCCCGTTGTCAGGCAACGTGGCGTGGTGTGCACTGTGTTTGCTGACGCAACCC
CCACTGGTTGGGGCATTGCCACCACCTGTCAGCTCCTTTCCGGGACTTTCGCTTTCCCCCTCCCTATTGC
CACGGCGGAACTCATCGCCGCCTGCCTTGCCCGCTGCTGGACAGGGGCTCGGCTGTTGGGCACTGACAAT
TCCGTGGTGTTGTCGGGGAAGCTGACGTCCTTTCCATGGCTGCTCGCCTGTGTTGCCACCTGGATTCTGC
GCGGGACGTCCTTCTGCTACGTCCCTTCGGCCCTCAATCCAGCGGACCTTCCTTCCCGCGGCCTGCTGCC
GGCTCTGCGGCCTCTTCCGCGTCTTCGCCTTCGCCCTCAGACGAGTCGGATCTCCCTTTGGGCCGCCTCC
CCGCCTGGAATTCGAGCTCGGTACCTTTAAGACCAATGACTTACAAGGCAGCTGTAGATCTTAGCCACTT
TTTAAAAGAAAAGGGGGGACTGGAAGGGCTAATTCACTCCCAACGAAGACAAGATATCCTTGATCTGTGG
ATCTACCACACACAAGGCTACTTCCCTGATTGGCAGAACTACACACCAGGGCCAGGGATCAGATATCCAC
TGACCTTTGGATGGTGCTACAAGCTAGTACCAGTTGAGCAAGAGAAGGTAGAAGAAGCCAATGAAGGAGA
GAACACCCGCTTGTTACACCCTGTGAGCCTGCATGGGATGGATGACCCGGAGAGAGAAGTATTAGAGTGG
AGGTTTGACAGCCGCCTAGCATTTCATCACATGGCCCGAGAGCTGCATCCGGACTGTACTGGGTCTCTCT
GGTTAGACCAGATCTGAGCCTGGGAGCTCTCTGGCTAACTAGGGAACCCACTGCTTAAGCCTCAATAAAG
CTTGCCTTGAGTGCTTCAAGTAGTGTGTGCCCGTCTGTTGTGTGACTCTGGTAACTAGAGATCCCTCAGA
CCCTTTTAGTCAGTGTGGAAAATCTCTAGCAGGGCCGCTTTAAACCCGCTGATCAGCCTCGACTGTGCCT
TCTAGTTGCCAGCCATCTGTTGTTTGCCCCTCCCCCGTGCCTTCCTTGACCCTGGAAGGTGCCACTCCCA
CTGTCCTTTCCTAATAAAATGAGGAAATTGCATCGCATTGTCTGAGTAGGTGTCATTCTATTCTGGGGGG
TGGGGTGGGGCAGGACAGCAAGGGGGAGGATTGGGAAGACAATAGCAGGCATGCTGGGGATGCGGTGGGC
TCTATGGCTTCTGAGGCGGAAAGAACCAGCTGGGGCTCTAGGGGGTATCCCC
[124 nt withheld, positions 9293-9416]
C
[91 nt withheld, positions 9418-9508]
A
[49 nt withheld, positions 9510-9558]
CCTTTGACGTTGGAGTCCACGTTCTTT
[37 nt withheld, positions 9586-9622]
ACCCTATCTCGGTCTATTCTTTTGATTTATAAGGGATTTTGCCGATTTCGGCCTATTGGTTAAAAAATGA
GCTGATTTAACAAAAATTTAACGCGAATTAATTCTGTGGAATGTGTGTCAGTTAGGGTGTGGAAAGTCCC
CAGGCTCCCCAGCAGGCAGAAGTATGCAAAGCATGCATCTCAATTAGTCAGCAACCATAGTCCCGCCCCT
AACTCCGCCCATCCCGCCCCTAACTCCGCCCAGTTCCGCCCATTCTCCGCCCCATGGCTGACTAATTTTT
TTTATTTATGCAGAGGCCGAGGCCGCCTCTGCCTCTGAGCTATTCCAGAAGTAGTGAGGAGGCTTTTTTG
GAGGCCTAGGCTTTTGCAAAAAGCTCCCGGGAGCTTGTATATCCATTTTCGGATCTGATCAGCACGTGTT
GACAATTAATCATCGGCATAGTATATCGGCATAGTATAATACGACAAGGTGAGGAACTAAACCATGGCCA
AGTTGACCAGTGCCGTTCCGGTGCTCACCGCGCGCGACGTCGCCGGAGCGGTCGAGTTCTGGACCGACCG
GCTCGGGTTCTCCCGGGACTTCGTGGAGGACGACTTCGCCGGTGTGGTCCGGGACGACGTGACCCTGTTC
ATCAGCGCGGTCCAGGACCAGGTGGTGCCGGACAACACCCTGGCCTGGGTGTGGGTGCGCGGCCTGGACG
AGCTGTACGCCGAGTGGTCGGAGGTCGTGTCCACGAACTTCCGGGACGCCTCCGGGCCGGCCATGACCGA
GATCGGCGAGCAGCCGTGGGGGCGGGAGTTCGCCCTGCGCGACCCGGCCGGCAACTGCGTGCACTTCGTG
GCCGAGGAGCAGGACTGACACGTGCTACGAGATTTCGATTCCACCGCCGCCTTCTATGAAAGGTTGGGCT
TCGGAATCGTTTTCCGGGACGCCGGCTGGATGATCCTCCAGCGCGGGGATCTCATGCTGGAGTTCTTCGC
CCACCCCAACTTGTTTATTGCAGCTTATAATGGTTACAAATAAAGCAATAGCATCACAAATTTCACAAAT
AAAGCATTTTTTTCACTGCATTCTAGTTGTGGTTTGTCCAAACTCATCAATGTATCTTATCATGTCTGTA
TACCGTCGACCTCTAGCTAGAGCTTGGCGTAATCATGGTCATAGCTGTTTCCTGTGTGAAATTGTTATCC
GCTCACAATTCCACACAACATACGAGCCGGAAGCATAAAGTGTAAAGCCTGGGGTGCCTAATGAGTGAGC
TAACTCACATTAATTGCGTTGCGCTCACTGCCCGCTTTCCAGTCGGGAAACCTGTCGTGCCAGCTGCATT
AATGAATCGGCCAACGCGCGGGGAGAGGCGGTTTGCGTATTGGGCGCTCTTCCGCTTCCTCGCTCACTGA
CTCGCTGCGCTCGGTCGTTCGGCTGCGGCGAGCGGTATCAGCTCACTCAAAGGCGGTAATACGGTTATCC
ACAGAATCAGGGGATAACGCAGGAAAGAACATGTGAGCAAAAGGCCAGCAAAAGGCCAGGAACCGTAAAA
AGGCCGCGTTGCTGGCGTTTTTCCATAGGCTCCGCCCCCCTGACGAGCATCACAAAAATCGACGCTCAAG
TCAGAGGTGGCGAAACCCGACAGGACTATAAAGATACCAGGCGTTTCCCCCTGGAAGCTCCCTCGTGCGC
TCTCCTGTTCCGACCCTGCCGCTTACCGGATACCTGTCCGCCTTTCTCCCTTCGGGAAGCGTGGCGCTTT
CTCATAGCTCACGCTGTAGGTATCTCAGTTCGGTGTAGGTCGTTCGCTCCAAGCTGGGCTGTGTGCACGA
ACCCCCCGTTCAGCCCGACCGCTGCGCCTTATCCGGTAACTATCGTCTTGAGTCCAACCCGGTAAGACAC
GACTTATCGCCACTGGCAGCAGCCACTGGTAACAGGATTAGCAGAGCGAGGTATGTAGGCGGTGCTACAG
AGTTCTTGAAGTGGTGGCCTAACTACGGCTACACTAGAAGAACAGTATTTGGTATCTGCGCTCTGCTGAA
GCCAGTTACCTTCGGAAAAAGAGTTGGTAGCTCTTGATCCGGCAAACAAACCACCGCTGGTAGCGGTGGT
TTTTTTGTTTGCAAGCAGCAGATTACGCGCAGAAAAAAAGGATCTCAAGAAGATCCTTTGATCTTTTCTA
CGGGGTCTGACGCTCAGTGGAACGAAAACTCACGTTAAGGGATTTTGGTCATGAGATTATCAAAAAGGAT
CTTCACCTAGATCCTTTTAAATTAAAAATGAAGTTTTAAATCAATCTAAAGTATATATGAGTAAACTTGG
TCTGACAGTTACCAATGCTTAATCAGTGAGGCACCTATCTCAGCGATCTGTCTATTTCGTTCATCCATAG
TTGCCTGACTCCCCGTCGTGTAGATAACTACGATACGGGAGGGCTTACCATCTGGCCCCAGTGCTGCAAT
GATACCGCGAGACCCACGCTCACCGGCTCCAGATTTATCAGCAATAAACCAGCCAGCCGGAAGGGCCGAG
CGCAGAAGTGGTCCTGCAACTTTATCCGCCTCCATCCAGTCTATTAATTGTTGCCGGGAAGCTAGAGTAA
GTAGTTCGCCAGTTAATAGTTTGCGCAACGTTGTTGCCATTGCTACAGGCATCGTGGTGTCACGCTCGTC
GTTTGGTATGGCTTCATTCAGCTCCGGTTCCCAACGATCAAGGCGAGTTACATGATCCCCCATGTTGTGC
AAAAAAGCGGTTAGCTCCTTCGGTCCTCCGATCGTTGTCAGAAGTAAGTTGGCCGCAGTGTTATCACTCA
TGGTTATGGCAGCACTGCATAATTCTCTTACTGTCATGCCATCCGTAAGATGCTTTTCTGTGACTGGTGA
GTACTCAACCAAGTCATTCTGAGAATAGTGTATGCGGCGACCGAGTTGCTCTTGCCCGGCGTCAATACGG
GATAATACCGCGCCACATAGCAGAACTTTAAAAGTGCTCATCATTGGAAAACGTTCTTCGGGGCGAAAAC
TCTCAAGGATCTTACCGCTGTTGAGATCCAGTTCGATGTAACCCACTCGTGCACCCAACTGATCTTCAGC
ATCTTTTACTTTCACCAGCGTTTCTGGGTGAGCAAAAACAGGAAGGCAAAATGCCGCAAAAAAGGGAATA
AGGGCGACACGGAAATGTTGAATACTCATACTCTTCCTTTTTCAATATTATTGAAGCATTTATCAGGGTT
ATTGTCTCATGAGCGGATACATATTTGAATGTATTTAGAAAAATAAACAAATAGGGGTTCCGCGCACATT
TCCCCGAAAAGTGCCACCTGACGTC
